>Addgene plasmid #218276 | pIRHDGAL3C | addgene full sequence | sequence record 433677 | Addgene NGS Result
CCTATGGATTGGTTTGAAGATTTTGGTGAGTAGAGCACGCAGCACGCTGTATTTACGTATTTAATTTTAT
ATATTTGTGCATACACTACTAGGGAAGACTTGAAAAAAACCTAGGAAATGAAAAAACGACACAGGAAGTC
CCGTATTTACTATTTTTTCCTTCCTTTTGATGGGGCAGGGCGGAAATAGAGGATAGGATAAGCCTACTGC
TTAGCTGTTTAAACACTGGCCGTCGTTTTACAACGTCGTGACTGGGAAAACCCTGGCGTTACCCAACTTA
ATCGCCTTGCAGCACATCCCCCTTTCGCCAGCTGGCGTAATAGCGAAGAGGCCCGCACCGATCGCCCTTC
CCAACAGTTGCGCAGCCTGAATGGCGAATGGCGCCTGATGCGGTATTTTCTCCTTACGCATCTGTGCGGT
ATTTCACACCGCATATGGTGCACTCTCAGTACAATCTGCTCTGATGCCGCATAGTTAAGCCAGCCCCGAC
ACCCGCCAACACCCGCTGACGCGCCCTGACGGGCTTGTCTGCTCCCGGCATCCGCTTACAGACAAGCTGT
GACCGTCTCCGGGAGCTGCATGTGTCAGAGGTTTTCACCGTCATCACCGAAACGCGCGAGACGAAAGGGC
CTCGTGATACGCCTATTTTTATAGGTTAATGTCATGATAATAATGGTTTCTTAGACGTCAGGTGGCACTT
TTCGGGGAAATGTGCGCGGAACCCCTATTTGTTTATTTTTCTAAATACATTCAAATATGTATCCGCTCAT
GAGACAATAACCCTGATAAATGCTTCAATAATATTGAAAAAGGAAGAGTATGAGTATTCAACATTTCCGT
GTCGCCCTTATTCCCTTTTTTGCGGCATTTTGCCTTCCTGTTTTTGCTCACCCAGAAACGCTGGTGAAAG
TAAAAGATGCTGAAGATCAGTTGGGTGCACGAGTGGGTTACATCGAACTGGATCTCAACAGCGGTAAGAT
CCTTGAGAGTTTTCGCCCCGAAGAACGTTTTCCAATGATGAGCACTTTTAAAGTTCTGCTATGTGGCGCG
GTATTATCCCGTATTGACGCCGGGCAAGAGCAACTCGGTCGCCGCATACACTATTCTCAGAATGACTTGG
TTGAGTACTCACCAGTCACAGAAAAGCATCTTACGGATGGCATGACAGTAAGAGAATTATGCAGTGCTGC
CATAACCATGAGTGATAACACTGCGGCCAACTTACTTCTGACAACGATCGGAGGACCGAAGGAGCTAACC
GCTTTTTTGCACAACATGGGGGATCATGTAACTCGCCTTGATCGTTGGGAACCGGAGCTGAATGAAGCCA
TACCAAACGACGAGCGTGACACCACGATGCCTGTAGCAATGGCAACAACGTTGCGCAAACTATTAACTGG
CGAACTACTTACTCTAGCTTCCCGGCAACAATTAATAGACTGGATGGAGGCGGATAAAGTTGCAGGACCA
CTTCTGCGCTCGGCCCTTCCGGCTGGCTGGTTTATTGCTGATAAATCTGGAGCCGGTGAGCGTGGGTCTC
GCGGTATCATTGCAGCACTGGGGCCAGATGGTAAGCCCTCCCGTATCGTAGTTATCTACACGACGGGGAG
TCAGGCAACTATGGATGAACGAAATAGACAGATCGCTGAGATAGGTGCCTCACTGATTAAGCATTGGTAA
CTGTCAGACCAAGTTTACTCATATATACTTTAGATTGATTTAAAACTTCATTTTTAATTTAAAAGGATCT
AGGTGAAGATCCTTTTTGATAATCTCATGACCAAAATCCCTTAACGTGAGTTTTCGTTCCACTGAGCGTC
AGACCCCGTAGAAAAGATCAAAGGATCTTCTTGAGATCCTTTTTTTCTGCGCGTAATCTGCTGCTTGCAA
ACAAAAAAACCACCGCTACCAGCGGTGGTTTGTTTGCCGGATCAAGAGCTACCAACTCTTTTTCCGAAGG
TAACTGGCTTCAGCAGAGCGCAGATACCAAATACTGTTCTTCTAGTGTAGCCGTAGTTAGGCCACCACTT
CAAGAACTCTGTAGCACCGCCTACATACCTCGCTCTGCTAATCCTGTTACCAGTGGCTGCTGCCAGTGGC
GATAAGTCGTGTCTTACCGGGTTGGACTCAAGACGATAGTTACCGGATAAGGCGCAGCGGTCGGGCTGAA
CGGGGGGTTCGTGCACACAGCCCAGCTTGGAGCGAACGACCTACACCGAACTGAGATACCTACAGCGTGA
GCTATGAGAAAGCGCCACGCTTCCCGAAGGGAGAAAGGCGGACAGGTATCCGGTAAGCGGCAGGGTCGGA
ACAGGAGAGCGCACGAGGGAGCTTCCAGGGGGAAACGCCTGGTATCTTTATAGTCCTGTCGGGTTTCGCC
ACCTCTGACTTGAGCGTCGATTTTTGTGATGCTCGTCAGGGGGGCGGAGCCTATGGAAAAACGCCAGCAA
CGCGGCCTTTTTACGGTTCCTGGCCTTTTGCTGGCCTTTTGCTCACATGTTCTTTCCTGCGTTATCCCCT
GATTCTGTGGATAACCGTATTACCGCCTTTGAGTGAGCTGATACCGCTCGCCGCAGCCGAACGACCGAGC
GCAGCGAGTCAGTGAGCGAGGAAGCGGAAGAGCGCCCAATACGCAAACCGCCTCTCCCCGCGCGTTGGCC
GATTCATTAATGCAGCTGGCACGACAGGTTTCCCGACTGGAAAGCGGGCAGTGAGCGCAACGCAATTAAT
GTGAGTTAGCTCACTCATTAGGCACCCCAGGCTTTACACTTTATGCTTCCGGCTCGTATGTTGTGTGGAA
TTGTGAGCGGATAACAATTTCACACAGGAAACAGCTATGACCATGATTACGCCAGTTTAAACTGTGGGAG
ATTAGAGGGCAAAGTGTACAAAGATACCACTTTGTATACGACGCTGTCTCCATGCGACATGTGTACAGGT
GCCATCATCATGTATGGTATTCCACGCTGTGTTGTCGGTGAGAACGTTAATTTCAAAAGTAAGGGCGATT
AATTAAGGATCCGCTGAAGCTTCGTACGCTGCAGGTCGACAACCCTTAATGTTCTTCATTCTACGCACGG
TCCTTCAATTCGCTTGGCGGAGATCTATGACAAGAGGGTCGAACTCGCCTAAGTCGTAATTGAGTCAGTT
ACGCTAGGGATAACAGGGTAATATAGCTGTTTAGCTTGCCTCGTCCCCGCCGGGTCACCCGGCCAGCGAC
ATGGAGGCCCAGAATACCCTCCTTGACAGTCTTGACGTGCGCAGCTCAGGGGCATGATGTGACTGTCGCC
CGTACATTTAGCCCATACATCCCCATGTATAATCATTTGCATCCATACATTTTGATGGCCGCACGGCGCG
AAGCAAAAATTACGGCTCCTCGCTGCAGACCTGCGAGCAGGGAAACGCTCCCCTCACAGACGCGTTGAAT
TGTCCCCACGCCGCGCCCCTGTAGAGAAATATAAAAGGTTAGGATTTGCCACTGAGGTTCTTCTTTCATA
TACTTCCTTTTAAAATCTTGCTAGGATACAGTTCTCACATCACATCCGAACATAAACAACCATGGGTATG
ACCGACCAAGCGACGCCCAACCTGCCATCACGAGATTTCGATCCCACCGCCGCCTTCTATGAAAGGTTGG
GCTTCGGAATCGTTTTCCGGGACGCCGGCTGGATGATCCTCCAGCGCGGGGATCTCATGCTGGAGTTCTT
CGCCCACCCCGGGCTCGATCCCCTCGCGAGTTGGTTCAGCTGCTGCCTGAGGCTGGACGACCTCGCGGAG
TTCTACCGGCAGTGCAAATCCGTCGGCATCCAGGAAACCAGCAGCGGCTATCCGCGCATCCATGCCCCCG
AACTGCAGGAGTGGGGAGGCACGATGGCCGCTTTGGTCGACCCGGACGGGACGCTCCTGCGCCTGATACA
GAACGAATTGCTTGCAGGCATCTCATGATCAGTACTGACAATAAAAAGATTCTTGTTTTCAAGAACTTGT
CATTTGTATAGTTTTTTTATATTGTAGTTGTTCTATTTTAATCAAATGTTAGCGTGATTTATATTTTTTT
TCGCCTCGACATCATCTGCCCAGATGCGAAGTTAAGTGCGCAGAAAGTAATATCATGCGTCAATCGTATG
TGAATGCTGGTCGCTATACTGCTGTCGATTCGATACTAACGCCGCCATCCAGTGTCGAAAACGAGCTCTC
GAGAACCCTTAAAGTTACGCTAGGGATAACAGGGTAATATAGGTTCTTCATTCTACGCACGGTCCTTCAA
TTCGCTTGGCGGTCTAGAATGACAAGAGGGTCGAACTCGCCTAAGTCGTAATTGAGTCCAGATCCACCGC
GGAAGTGTCTCATAAACTTTACTCAAGAGTTAAGTACTGAAAAATTCGACTTTTATGATAGTTCAAGTGT
CGACGCTGCGGGTATAGAAAGGGTTCTTTACTCTATAGTACCTCCTCGCTCAGCATCTGCTTCTTCCCAA
AGATGAACGCGGCGTTATGTCACTAACGACGTGCACCAACTTGCGGAAAGTGGAATCCCGTTCCAAAACT
GGCATCCACTAATTGATACATCTACACACCGCACGCCTTTTTTCTGAAGCCCACTTTCGTGGACTTTGCC
ATATGCAAAATTCATGAAGTGTGATACCAAGTCAGCATACACCTCACTAGGGTAGTTTCTTTGGTTGTAT
TGATCATTTGGTTCATCGTGGTTCATTAATTTTTTTTCTCCATTGCTTTCTGGCTTTGATCTTACTATCA
TTTGGATTTTTGTCGAAGGTTGTAGAATTGTATGTGACAAGTGGCACCAAGCATATATAAAAAAAAAAAG
CATTATCTTCCTACCAGAGTTGATTGTTAAAAACGTATTTATAGCAAACGCAATTGTAATTAATTCTTAT
TTTGTATCTTTTCTTCCCTTGTCTCAATCTTTTATTTTTATTTTATTTTTCTTTTCTTAGTTTCTTTCAT
AACACCAAGCAACTAATACTATAACATACAATAATAGGTACCAAAATGCAGATTTTCGTCAAGACTTTGA
CCGGTAAAACCATAACATTGGAAGTTGAATCTTCCGATACCATCGACAACGTTAAGTCGAAAATTCAAGA
CAAGGAAGGTATCCCTCCAGATCAACAAAGATTGATCTTTGCCGGTAAGCAGCTAGAAGACGGTAGAACG
CTGTCTGATTACAACATTCAGAAGGAGTCCACCTTACATCTTGTGCTAAGGCTAAGAGGTGGTAGACATG
GTTCTGGTATCATGGTTAGACCATTGAACTGTATCGTTGCTGTTTCTCAAAACATGGGTATTGGAAAGAA
TGGTGACTTGCCTTGGCCACCATTGAGAAATGAGTTTAAGTACTTCCAGAGAATGACCACCACTTCTTCA
GTTGAAGGTAAACAAAACTTGGTCATCATGGGTAGAAAGACCTGGTTTTCTATTCCAGAAAAGAACAGGT
TGTTGAAGGACAGAATCAACATCGTTTTGTCCAGGGAATTGAAAGAACCACCAAGAGGTGCTCATTTCTT
GGCAAAATCTTTGGATGATGCCTTGAGATTGATCGAACAACCAGAATTGGCTTCCAAGGTTGATATGGTT
TGGATTGTCGGTGGTTCATCTGTTTATCAAGAAGCCATGAATCAACCAGGTCATTTGAGGTTGTTCGTTA
CCAGAATCATGCAAGAGTTTGAGTCTGATACTTTCTTCCCTGAAATTGACTTGGGCAAGTATAAGTTGTT
GCCAGAATATCCAGGTGTCTTGTCTGAAGTTCAAGAAGAAAAGGGTATCAAGTACAAGTTCGAAGTCTAC
GAAAAGAAGGATGGTGGTGGTGGTGGTGGTAATACAAACGTTCCAATATTCAGTTCTCCGGTCAGAGATT
TACCAAGGTCTTTCGAACAAAAACATTTAGCGGTTGTAGATGCATTTTTCCAAACATACCATGTCAAACC
TGATTTTATCGCTAGGTCTCCTGGCAGAGTAAATCTGATTGGTGAGCATATAGATTATTGCGATTTTTCA
GTTTTGCCATTAGCCATTGATGTGGATATGCTTTGCGCAGTTAAAATTTTAGACGAAAAAAATCCATCCA
TTACCTTAACAAATGCGGACCCTAAATTTGCTCAGCGAAAGTTTGATCTGCCTTTAGATGGTTCCTACAT
GGCCATAGATCCGTCTGTGTCGGAATGGTCGAATTACTTTAAATGCGGACTACATGTGGCACATTCATAC
TTGAAAAAAATTGCTCCGGAAAGATTTAATAATACACCCTTAGTAGGTGCGCAGATCTTTTGCCAGAGCG
ATATTCCTACTGGTGGTGGACTCTCATCTGCATTTACTTGCGCGGCAGCACTAGCCACAATTAGAGCCAA
TATGGGAAAAAATTTTGATATTTCCAAAAAAGACTTGACCCGCATCACAGCGGTTGCTGAGCACTATGTT
GGAGTCAATAATGGTGGTATGGATCAAGCAACGTCTGTTTATGGGGAAGAAGATCATGCTCTATACGTAG
AGTTTAGGCCAAAACTAAAGGCCACACCTTTCAAGTTTCCTCAATTGAAAAATCATGAAATCAGTTTCGT
CATCGCCAATACTCTTGTAAAGTCTAATAAATTCGAAACTGCTCCTACAAATTACAATTTAAGAGTAATA
GAGGTAACAGTTGCTGCCAACGCCTTGGCGACCAGATACAGCGTGGCCTTACCATCTCACAAGGACAATT
CTAACTCAGAAAGAGGGAATCTAAGAGATTTTATGGATGCTTACTACGCCAGATACGAAAACCAAGCCCA
ACCATGGAATGGAGATATCGGAACTGGTATTGAACGTTTACTCAAGATGCTACAATTGGTAGAAGAATCT
TTCTCGAGGAAAAAGAGCGGATTCACTGTACATGAAGCCTCTACGGCGCTAAACTGTTCACGTGAGGAGT
TCACTAGAGATTACCTGACAACTTTTCCCGTCCGCTTCCAAGTCTTGAAACTATATCAAAGAGCTAAACA
CGTTTACTCCGAATCCTTAAGGGTGCTTAAGGCTTTAAAAATGATGACAAGTGCCACTTTTCACACGGAC
GAAGATTTCTTTACAGATTTTGGCCGACTAATGAATGAGTCCCAGGCCTCTTGTGATAAACTTTATGAAT
GTTCGTGCATAGAAACCAATCAAATATGCTCGATTGCCCTAGCAAATGGTTCTTTCGGCTCCCGTCTCAC
TGGCGCTGGTTGGGGCGGTTGCACTATCCACCTTGTTCCTAGTGGCGCTAATGGGAACGTGGAACAGGTA
CGAAAAGCACTAATCGAAAAATTCTACAATGTAAGATATCCGGATCTCACAGATGAAGAACTAAAAGACG
CAATTATAGTTCCAAAGCCTGCCTTGGGTACTTGTTTGTACGAACAATAAAGTGCTTTTAACTAAGAATT
ATTAGTCTTTTCTGCTTATTTTTTCATCATAGTTTAGAACACTTTATATTAACGAATAGTTTATGAATCT
ATTTAGGTTTAAAAATTGATACAGTTTTATAAGTTACTTTTTCAAAGACTCGTGCTGTCTATTGCATAAT
GCACTGGAAGGGGAAAAAAAAGGTGCACACGCGTGGCTTTTTCTTGAATTTGCAGTTTGAAAAATAACTA
CATGTAAGG
Features (pLannotate 1.2.2; 20 found; start..end, strand, type, name):
    224..378     +  CDS            lacZα (fragment): LacZα fragment of β-galactosidase; lacZ fragment
    384..483     -  misc_feature   bom (fragment): basis of mobility region from pBR322
    585..620     -  CDS            rop (fragment): Rop protein, which maintains plasmids at low copy number; rop
    715..819     +  promoter       AmpR promoter: bla
    820..1680    +  CDS            AmpR: β-lactamase; bla; confers resistance to ampicillin, carbenicillin, and related antibiotics
   1851..2439    +  rep_origin     ori: high-copy-number ColE1/pMB1/pBR322/pUC origin of replication
   2622..2714    +  CDS            lacI (fragment): lac repressor; lacI; The lac repressor binds to the lac operator to inhibit transcription in E. coli. This inhibition can be relieved by adding lactose or isopropyl-β-D-thiogalactopyranoside (IPTG).
   2727..2748    +  protein_bind   CAP binding site: CAP binding activates transcription in the presence of cAMP. E. coli catabolite activator protein
   2763..2793    +  promoter       lac promoter: promoter for the E. coli lac operon
   2801..2817    +  protein_bind   lac operator: The lac repressor binds to the lac operator to inhibit transcription in E. coli. This inhibition can be relieved by adding lactose or isopropyl-β-D-thiogalactopyranoside (IPTG). lac repressor encoded by lacI
   2860..3009    +  CDS            FCY1 (fragment): FCY1_YEAST - Experimental evidence at protein level: Swiss-Prot protein existence level 1. Catalyzes the hydrolytic deamination of cytosine to uracil or 5-methylcytosine to thymine. Is involved in the pyrimidine salvage pathway, which allows the cell to utilize cytosine for pyrimidine nucleotide synthesis. From Saccharomyces cerevisiae (strain ATCC 204508 / S288c) (Baker's yeast).
   3218..3561    +  promoter       TEF promoter: Ashbya gossypii TEF promoter
   3568..3945    +  CDS            ble: BLE_KLEPN - Experimental evidence at protein level: Swiss-Prot protein existence level 1. Binding protein with a strong affinity to the bleomycin family of antibiotics. Binds to CL990; an antimitotic-antibiotic compound. From Klebsiella pneumoniae.
   3954..4151    +  terminator     TEF terminator: Ashbya gossypii TEF terminator
   4340..4483    +  CDS            SPC97 (fragment): SPC97_YEAST - Experimental evidence at protein level: Swiss-Prot protein existence level 1. Involved in microtubule organization by the microtubule organizing center, the spindle pole body (SPB). Probably part of the microtubule attachment site at the SPB. From Saccharomyces cerevisiae (strain ATCC 204508 / S288c) (Baker's yeast).
   4498..4833    -  CDS            YHX3_YEAST: Experimental evidence at protein level: Swiss-Prot protein existence level 1. From Saccharomyces cerevisiae (strain ATCC 204508 / S288c) (Baker's yeast).
   5016..5243    +  CDS            ubiquitin: Saccharomyces cerevisiae ubiquitin
   5262..5822    +  CDS            Dhfr: DYR_MOUSE - Experimental evidence at protein level: Swiss-Prot protein existence level 1. Key enzyme in folate metabolism. Contributes to the de novo mitochondrial thymidylate biosynthesis pathway (PubMed:25980602). Catalyzes an essential reaction for de novo glycine and purine synthesis, and for DNA precursor synthesis (PubMed:25980602). Binds its own mRNA. From Mus musculus (Mouse).
   5822..5840    -  CDS            9xHis (fragment): 9xHis affinity tag
   5841..7397    +  CDS            GAL3: GAL3_YEAST - Experimental evidence at protein level: Swiss-Prot protein existence level 1. The GAL3 regulatory function is required for rapid induction of the galactose system. At normal induction, galactose in the presence of the GAL3 protein may lead to the induction of the GAL genes, including GAL1. Then the galactokinase protein (GAL1) in the presence of galactose may reinforce the induction leading to a higher expression level. Upon depletion of galactose, the inducing activity of the galactokinase protein may decrease, after which transcription of the GAL genes, including GAL1, may decre
