[The description below was written by a language model from this plasmid's Addgene catalogue record and pLannotate feature annotations shown in this document.]
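Description:
pIRHDGAL3C is a yeast integration construct built on the high-copy pUC19 backbone. It is propagated in E. coli through the ColE1/pUC origin and selected with ampicillin via the bla gene. The residual lacZα, lac promoter/operator and CAP-site annotations are standard pUC19 remnants. No yeast replication origin is annotated. Instead, the insert is flanked by two segments of the Saccharomyces cerevisiae FCY1 (cytosine deaminase) locus, an arrangement consistent with homologous recombination into that chromosomal site. Only the upstream FCY1 arm is picked up in the feature table; the downstream arm is known from the catalogue insert name.

Between the homology arms sit two cassettes. The first is a bleomycin-family (ble) resistance marker driven by the Ashbya gossypii TEF1 promoter and terminator, which allows selection of yeast transformants. The second is the "Turbo" module. Here the ENO2 promoter and terminator express a fusion of ubiquitin (UBI4), a short RHGSGTMV linker, mouse DHFR carrying P66L, a six-glycine spacer and GAL3 carrying S509P. The SPC97 and YHX3 hits upstream of ubiquitin probably reflect neighbouring genomic sequence carried within the ENO2 promoter fragment. The reverse-strand "9xHis" hit appears to be an artefact of the glycine linker.

Ubiquitin–DHFR(P66L) fusions are generally used as heat-sensitive N-degron tags: ubiquitin is cleaved off to expose a destabilising N-terminal residue, and the protein is degraded at higher temperature. The "C" in GAL3C likely denotes a constitutive, galactose-independent GAL3 allele, though the record does not describe either mechanism explicitly. The stated purpose is to introduce this HD-GAL3C module into LowTempGAL strains to accelerate induction of GAL promoters in this low-temperature-inducible expression system.
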