Addgene plasmid #218276: pIRHDGAL3C
Purpose: Introduction of a LowTempGAL Turbo module (HD-GAL3C) to accelerate induction of GAL promoter induction
Depositing lab: Claudia Vickers. Depositing organization: Queensland University of Technology. Publication: LowTempGAL: a highly responsive low temperature-inducible GAL system in Saccharomyces cerevisiae. Lu Z, Shen Q, Bandari NC, Evans S, McDonnell L, Liu L, Jin W, Luna-Flores CH, Collier T, Talbo G, McCubbin T, Esquirol L, Myers C, Trau M, Dumsday G, Speight R, Howard CB, Vickers CE, Peng B. Nucleic Acids Res. 2024 May 29:gkae460. doi: 10.1093/nar/gkae460. PubMed 38808673.
Backbone
  Vector backbone: pUC19
  Vector type: Yeast Expression
Growth in bacteria
  Bacterial resistance: Ampicillin, 100 μg/mL
  Growth temperature: 37°C
  Growth strain: DH5alpha
  Copy number: High Copy
Gene/Insert
  Gene/Insert name: fcy1(207-356)-pAgTEF1>ble>tAgTEF1-pENO2> UBI4>RHGSGTMV>DHFRP66L>G*6>GAL3C(S509P)>tENO2-fcy1(454-778)
  Species: Synthetic
  Mutation: GAL3 (S509P), DHFR (P66L)
  Cloning method: Gibson Cloning
Terms and licenses: Academic/Nonprofit Terms; Industry Terms: Not Available to Industry
How to cite: pIRHDGAL3C was a gift from Claudia Vickers (Addgene plasmid # 218276 ; http://n2t.net/addgene:218276 ; RRID:Addgene_218276)
